Addgene plasmid #148543: pnEA-NpG-SpScp1opt-K47A_AD
Purpose: Bacterial Expression of SpDcp1opt-K47A
Depositing lab: Elisa Izaurralde. Depositing organization: Max Planck Institute for Developmental Biology. Publication: Structure of the Dcp2-Dcp1 mRNA-decapping complex in the activated conformation. Valkov E, Muthukumar S, Chang CT, Jonas S, Weichenrieder O, Izaurralde E. Nat Struct Mol Biol. 2016 Jun;23(6):574-9. doi: 10.1038/nsmb.3232. Epub 2016 May 16. PubMed 27183195.
Backbone
  Vector backbone: Unknown
  Vector type: Bacterial Expression
Growth in bacteria
  Bacterial resistance: Ampicillin, 100 μg/mL
  Growth temperature: 37°C
  Growth strain: DH5alpha
  Copy number: Low Copy
Gene/Insert
  Gene/Insert name: SpDcp1opt-K47A
  Species: S. pombe (fission yeast)
  Entrez Gene: dcp1 (a.k.a. SPBC3B9.21)
  Cloning method: Unknown
Terms and licenses: Academic/Nonprofit Terms; Industry Terms: Not Available to Industry
Depositor comments: GeneArt clone codon optimized for expression in E.coli Plasmids from this collection were made available to the research community and donated after the lab closed. Please note that the sequence provided by the depositing laboratory may be theoretical/predicted or based on Sanger sequencing results. There may be discrepancies between sequencing results obtained by Addgene and the depositor sequence. If an Addgene verified sequence is not available, please contact before placing your order to request that our lab fully sequence the plasmid.
How to cite: pnEA-NpG-SpScp1opt-K47A_AD was a gift from Elisa Izaurralde (Addgene plasmid # 148543 ; http://n2t.net/addgene:148543 ; RRID:Addgene_148543)
