[The description below was written by a language model from this plasmid's Addgene catalogue record and pLannotate feature annotations shown in this document.]
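Description:
pnEA-NpG-SpScp1opt-K47A_AD is a 6,756 nt bacterial expression plasmid for producing a K47A point mutant of Schizosaccharomyces pombe Dcp1, the regulatory subunit of the Dcp1–Dcp2 mRNA decapping complex. The catalogue lists the backbone as unknown, but the annotated features show a pET/pBR322-style architecture. It has a ColE1/pMB1-family origin accompanied by the bom mobility region and the rop gene, which holds copy number down and fits the recorded low-copy status. An ampicillin resistance gene (bla) with its own promoter provides selection. Several tetracycline resistance fragments and the tet promoter are present, apparently as non-functional remnants of the pBR322 ancestor. The name spells the insert "Scp1", whereas the purpose and insert fields give Dcp1, and the feature table confirms a dcp1 coding sequence.

Expression is driven by a T7 promoter followed by a lac operator and the strong T7 gene 10 ribosome binding site. A plasmid-borne lacI gene supplies repressor, so transcription is IPTG-inducible in hosts that provide T7 RNA polymerase. The open reading frame begins with Schistosoma japonicum glutathione S-transferase, giving an N-terminal GST tag for affinity purification, followed after a short linker by the dcp1 sequence and then a T7 terminator. The record does not annotate a protease cleavage site in the linker. A short fragment annotated as a T7 gene 10B-derived solubility tag lies between the insert and terminator; whether it is translated is not stated. According to the depositor, the insert is a synthetic gene codon-optimised for E. coli. The associated study concerns the structure of the activated Dcp2–Dcp1 decapping complex, so the plasmid probably served to make mutant recombinant protein for structural or biochemical work. The sequence is depositor-supplied and may be theoretical.
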