Features (pLannotate 1.2.2; 20 found; start..end, strand, type, name):
    104..208     +  promoter       AmpR promoter: bla
    209..1069    +  CDS            AmpR: β-lactamase; bla; confers resistance to ampicillin, carbenicillin, and related antibiotics
   1240..1828    +  rep_origin     ori: high-copy-number ColE1/pMB1/pBR322/pUC origin of replication
   2014..2156    -  misc_feature   bom: basis of mobility region from pBR322
   2258..2449    -  CDS            rop: Rop protein, which maintains plasmids at low copy number; rop
   2466..2846    +  CDS            YPB1_ECOLX: Protein predicted: Swiss-Prot protein existence level 4. From Escherichia coli.
   3088..3712    -  CDS            TcR (fragment): tetracycline efflux protein; tet; confers resistance to tetracycline
   3727..3748    -  protein_bind   CAP binding site: CAP binding activates transcription in the presence of cAMP. E. coli catabolite activator protein
   3761..4843    -  CDS            lacI: lac repressor; lacI; The lac repressor binds to the lac operator to inhibit transcription in E. coli. This inhibition can be relieved by adding lactose or isopropyl-β-D-thiogalactopyranoside (IPTG).
   4844..4921    -  promoter       lacI promoter: lacI
   4929..5208    -  CDS            TcR (fragment): tetracycline efflux protein; tet; confers resistance to tetracycline
   5230..5248    +  promoter       T7 promoter: promoter for bacteriophage T7 RNA polymerase
   5249..5273    +  protein_bind   lac operator: The lac repressor binds to the lac operator to inhibit transcription in E. coli. This inhibition can be relieved by adding lactose or isopropyl-β-D-thiogalactopyranoside (IPTG). lac repressor encoded by lacI
   5288..5310    +  RBS            RBS: efficient ribosome binding site from bacteriophage T7 gene 10 (Olins and Rangwala, 1989)
   5321..5971    +  CDS            GST: glutathione S-transferase from Schistosoma japonicum
   6019..6399    +  CDS            dcp1: DCP1_SCHPO - Experimental evidence at protein level: Swiss-Prot protein existence level 1. Component of the decapping complex necessary for the degradation of mRNAs, both in normal mRNA turnover and in nonsense- mediated mRNA decay. Removes the 7-methyl guanine cap structure from mRNA molecules, yielding a 5'-phosphorylated mRNA fragment and 7m-GDP. Decapping is the major pathway of mRNA degradation in yeast. It occurs through deadenylation, decapping and subsequent 5' to 3' exonucleolytic decay of the transcript body. From Schizosaccharomyces pombe (strain 972 / ATCC 24843) (Fission yeast).
   6440..6489    +  CDS            SET1 (fragment): solubility-enhancement tag derived from T7 phage gene 10B
   6497..6544    +  terminator     T7 terminator: transcription terminator for bacteriophage T7 RNA polymerase
   6567..6671    -  CDS            TcR (fragment): tetracycline efflux protein; tet; confers resistance to tetracycline
   6719..6747    -  promoter       tet promoter: E. coli promoter for tetracycline efflux protein gene
>Addgene plasmid #148543 | pnEA-NpG-SpScp1opt-K47A_AD | depositor full sequence | sequence record 290991 | Full Sequence
TTCTTGAAGACGAAAGGGCCTCGTGATACGCCTATTTTTATAGGTTAATGTCATGATAATAATGGTTTCT
TAGACGTCAGGTGGCACTTTTCGGGGAAATGTGCGCGGAACCCCTATTTGTTTATTTTTCTAAATACATT
CAAATATGTATCCGCTCATGAGACAATAACCCTGATAAATGCTTCAATAATATTGAAAAAGGAAGAGTAT
GAGTATTCAACATTTCCGTGTCGCCCTTATTCCCTTTTTTGCGGCATTTTGCCTTCCTGTTTTTGCTCAC
CCAGAAACGCTGGTGAAAGTAAAAGATGCTGAAGATCAGTTGGGTGCACGAGTGGGTTACATCGAACTGG
ATCTCAACAGCGGTAAGATCCTTGAGAGTTTTCGCCCCGAAGAACGTTTTCCAATGATGAGCACTTTTAA
AGTTCTGCTATGTGGCGCGGTATTATCCCGTGTTGACGCCGGGCAAGAGCAACTCGGTCGCCGCATACAC
TATTCTCAGAATGACTTGGTTGAGTACTCACCAGTCACAGAAAAGCATCTTACGGATGGCATGACAGTAA
GAGAATTATGCAGTGCTGCCATAACCATGAGTGATAACACTGCGGCCAACTTACTTCTGACAACGATCGG
AGGACCGAAGGAGCTAACCGCTTTTTTGCACAACATGGGGGATCATGTAACTCGCCTTGATCGTTGGGAA
CCGGAGCTGAATGAAGCCATACCAAACGACGAGCGTGACACCACGATGCCTGCAGCAATGGCAACAACGT
TGCGCAAACTATTAACTGGCGAACTACTTACTCTAGCTTCCCGGCAACAATTAATAGACTGGATGGAGGC
GGATAAAGTTGCAGGACCACTTCTGCGCTCGGCCCTTCCGGCTGGCTGGTTTATTGCTGATAAATCTGGA
GCCGGTGAGCGTGGGTCTCGCGGTATCATTGCAGCACTGGGGCCAGATGGTAAGCCCTCCCGTATCGTAG
TTATCTACACGACGGGGAGTCAGGCAACTATGGATGAACGAAATAGACAGATCGCTGAGATAGGTGCCTC
ACTGATTAAGCATTGGTAACTGTCAGACCAAGTTTACTCATATATACTTTAGATTGATTTAAAACTTCAT
TTTTAATTTAAAAGGATCTAGGTGAAGATCCTTTTTGATAATCTCATGACCAAAATCCCTTAACGTGAGT
TTTCGTTCCACTGAGCGTCAGACCCCGTAGAAAAGATCAAAGGATCTTCTTGAGATCCTTTTTTTCTGCG
CGTAATCTGCTGCTTGCAAACAAAAAAACCACCGCTACCAGCGGTGGTTTGTTTGCCGGATCAAGAGCTA
CCAACTCTTTTTCCGAAGGTAACTGGCTTCAGCAGAGCGCAGATACCAAATACTGTCCTTCTAGTGTAGC
CGTAGTTAGGCCACCACTTCAAGAACTCTGTAGCACCGCCTACATACCTCGCTCTGCTAATCCTGTTACC
AGTGGCTGCTGCCAGTGGCGATAAGTCGTGTCTTACCGGGTTGGACTCAAGACGATAGTTACCGGATAAG
GCGCAGCGGTCGGGCTGAACGGGGGGTTCGTGCACACAGCCCAGCTTGGAGCGAACGACCTACACCGAAC
TGAGATACCTACAGCGTGAGCTATGAGAAAGCGCCACGCTTCCCGAAGGGAGAAAGGCGGACAGGTATCC
GGTAAGCGGCAGGGTCGGAACAGGAGAGCGCACGAGGGAGCTTCCAGGGGGAAACGCCTGGTATCTTTAT
AGTCCTGTCGGGTTTCGCCACCTCTGACTTGAGCGTCGATTTTTGTGATGCTCGTCAGGGGGGCGGAGCC
TATGGAAAAACGCCAGCAACGCGGCCTTTTTACGGTTCCTGGCCTTTTGCTGGCCTTTTGCTCACATGTT
CTTTCCTGCGTTATCCCCTGATTCTGTGGATAACCGTATTACCGCCTTTGAGTGAGCTGATACCGCTCGC
CGCAGCCGAACGACCGAGCGCAGCGAGTCAGTGAGCGAGGAAGCGGAAGAGCGCCTGATGCGGTATTTTC
TCCTTACGCATCTGTGCGGTATTTCACACCGCATATATGGTGCACTCTCAGTACAATCTGCTCTGATGCC
GCATAGTTAAGCCAGTATACACTCCGCTATCGCTACGTGACTGGGTCATGGCTGCGCCCCGACACCCGCC
AACACCCGCTGACGCGCCCTGACGGGCTTGTCTGCTCCCGGCATCCGCTTACAGACAAGCTGTGACCGTC
TCCGGGAGCTGCATGTGTCAGAGGTTTTCACCGTCATCACCGAAACGCGCGAGGCAGCTGCGGTAAAGCT
CATCAGCGTGGTCGTGAAGCGATTCACAGATGTCTGCCTGTTCATCCGCGTCCAGCTCGTTGAGTTTCTC
CAGAAGCGTTAATGTCTGGCTTCTGATAAAGCGGGCCATGTTAAGGGCGGTTTTTTCCTGTTTGGTCACT
GATGCCTCCGTGTAAGGGGGATTTCTGTTCATGGGGGTAATGATACCGATGAAACGAGAGAGGATGCTCA
CGATACGGGTTACTGATGATGAACATGCCCGGTTACTGGAACGTTGTGAGGGTAAACAACTGGCGGTATG
GATGCGGCGGGACCAGAGAAAAATCACTCAGGGTCAATGCCAGCGCTTCGTTAATACAGATGTAGGTGTT
CCACAGGGTAGCCAGCAGCATCCTGCGATGCAGATCCGGAACATAATGGTGCAGGGCGCTGACTTCCGCG
TTTCCAGACTTTACGAAACACGGAAACCGAAGACCATTCATGTTGTTGCTCAGGTCGCAGACGTTTTGCA
GCAGCAGTCGCTTCACGTTCGCTCGCGTATCGGTGATTCATTCTGCTAACCAGTAAGGCAACCCCGCCAG
CCTAGCCGGGTCCTCAACGACAGGAGCACGATCATGCGCACCCGTGGCCAGGACCCAACGCTGCCCGAGA
TGCGCCGCGTGCGGCTGCTGGAGATGGCGGACGCGATGGATATGTTCTGCCAAGGGTTGGTTTGCGCATT
CACAGTTCTCCGCAAGAATTGATTGGCTCCAATTCTTGGAGTGGTGAATCCGTTAGCGAGGTGCCGCCGG
CTTCCATTCAGGTCGAGGTGGCCCGGCTCCATGCACCGCGACGCAACGCGGGGAGGCAGACAAGGTATAG
GGCGGCGCCTACAATCCATGCCAACCCGTTCCATGTGCTCGCCGAGGCGGCATAAATCGCCGTGACGATC
AGCGGTCCAGTGATCGAAGTTAGGCTGGTAAGAGCCGCGAGCGATCCTTGAAGCTGTCCCTGATGGTCGT
CATCTACCTGCCTGGACAGCATGGCCTGCAACGCGGGCATCCCGATGCCGCCGGAAGCGAGAAGAATCAT
AATGGGGAAGGCCATCCAGCCTCGCGTCGCGAACGCCAGCAAGACGTAGCCCAGCGCGTCGGCCGCCATG
CCGGCGATAATGGCCTGCTTCTCGCCGAAACGTTTGGTGGCGGGACCAGTGACGAAGGCTTGAGCGAGGG
CGTGCAAGATTCCGAATACCGCAAGCGACAGGCCGATCATCGTCGCGCTCCAGCGAAAGCGGTCCTCGCC
GAAAATGACCCAGAGCGCTGCCGGCACCTGTCCTACGAGTTGCATGATAAAGAAGACAGTCATAAGTGCG
GCGACGATAGTCATGCCCCGCGCCCACCGGAAGGAGCTGACTGGGTTGAAGGCTCTCAAGGGCATCGGTC
GAGATCCCGGTGCCTAATGAGTGAGCTAACTTACATTAATTGCGTTGCGCTCACTGCCCGCTTTCCAGTC
GGGAAACCTGTCGTGCCAGCTGCATTAATGAATCGGCCAACGCGCGGGGAGAGGCGGTTTGCGTATTGGG
CGCCAGGGTGGTTTTTCTTTTCACCAGTGAGACGGGCAACAGCTGATTGCCCTTCACCGCCTGGCCCTGA
GAGAGTTGCAGCAAGCGGTCCACGCTGGTTTGCCCCAGCAGGCGAAAATCCTGTTTGATGGTGGTTAACG
GCGGGATATAACATGAGCTGTCTTCGGTATCGTCGTATCCCACTACCGAGATATCCGCACCAACGCGCAG
CCCGGACTCGGTAATGGCGCGCATTGCGCCCAGCGCCATCTGATCGTTGGCAACCAGCATCGCAGTGGGA
ACGATGCCCTCATTCAGCATTTGCATGGTTTGTTGAAAACCGGACATGGCACTCCAGTCGCCTTCCCGTT
CCGCTATCGGCTGAATTTGATTGCGAGTGAGATATTTATGCCAGCCAGCCAGACGCAGACGCGCCGAGAC
AGAACTTAATGGGCCCGCTAACAGCGCGATTTGCTGGTGACCCAATGCGACCAGATGCTCCACGCCCAGT
CGCGTACCGTCTTCATGGGAGAAAATAATACTGTTGATGGGTGTCTGGTCAGAGACATCAAGAAATAACG
CCGGAACATTAGTGCAGGCAGCTTCCACAGCAATGGCATCCTGGTCATCCAGCGGATAGTTAATGATCAG
CCCACTGACGCGTTGCGCGAGAAGATTGTGCACCGCCGCTTTACAGGCTTCGACGCCGCTTCGTTCTACC
ATCGACACCACCACGCTGGCACCCAGTTGATCGGCGCGAGATTTAATCGCCGCGACAATTTGCGACGGCG
CGTGCAGGGCCAGACTGGAGGTGGCAACGCCAATCAGCAACGACTGTTTGCCCGCCAGTTGTTGTGCCAC
GCGGTTGGGAATGTAATTCAGCTCCGCCATCGCCGCTTCCACTTTTTCCCGCGTTTTCGCAGAAACGTGG
CTGGCCTGGTTCACCACGCGGGAAACGGTCTGATAAGAGACACCGGCATACTCTGCGACATCGTATAACG
TTACTGGTTTCACATTCACCACCCTGAATTGACTCTCTTCCGGGCGCTATCATGCCATACCGCGAAAGGT
TTTGCGCCATTCGATGGTGTCCGGGATCTCGACGCTCTCCCTTATGCGACTCCTGCATTAGGAAGCAGCC
CAGTAGTAGGTTGAGGCCGTTGAGCACCGCCGCCGCAAGGAATGGTGCATGCAAGGAGATGGCGCCCAAC
AGTCCCCCGGCCACGGGGCCTGCCACCATACCCACGCCGAAACAAGCGCTCATGAGCCCGAAGTGGCGAG
CCCGATCTTCCCCATCGGTGATGTCGGCGATATAGGCGCCAGCAACCGCACCTGTGGCGCCGGTGATGCC
GGCCACGATGCGTCCGGCGTAGAGGATCGAGATCTCGATCCCGCGAAATTAATACGACTCACTATAGGGG
AATTGTGAGCGGATAACAATTCCCCACTAGTAATAATTTTGTTTAACTTTAAGAAGGAGATATACCATGG
CCCCTATACTAGGTTATTGGAAAATTAAGGGCCTTGTGCAACCCACTCGACTTCTTTTGGAATATCTTGA
AGAAAAATATGAAGAGCATTTGTATGAGCGCGATGAAGGTGATAAATGGCGAAACAAAAAGTTTGAATTG
GGTTTGGAGTTTCCCAATCTTCCTTATTATATTGATGGTGATGTTAAATTAACACAGTCTATGGCCATCA
TACGTTATATAGCTGACAAGCACAACATGTTGGGTGGTTGTCCAAAAGAGCGTGCAGAGATTTCAATGCT
TGAAGGAGCGGTTTTGGATATTAGATACGGTGTTTCGAGAATTGCATATAGTAAAGACTTTGAAACTCTC
AAAGTTGATTTTCTTAGCAAGCTACCTGAAATGCTGAAAATGTTCGAAGATCGTTTATGTCATAAAACAT
ATTTAAATGGTGATCATGTAACCCATCCTGACTTCATGTTGTATGACGCTCTTGATGTTGTTTTATACAT
GGACCCAATGTGCCTGGATGCGTTCCCAAAATTAGTTTGTTTTAAAAAACGTATTGAAGCTATCCCACAA
ATTGATAAGTACTTGAAATCCAGCAAGTATATAGCATGGCCTTTGCAGGGCTGGCAAGCCACGTTTGGTG
GTGGCGACCATCCGCCAAAATCGGATGGTACCGGCAGCGGCCTGGAAGTTCTGTTCCAGGGGCCCCATAT
GGAAGATGAAAACATTCTGCGCAATGCAGTTAATCTGCAGGTTCTGAAATTCCACTATCCGGAAATTGAA
AGCATTATCGATATTGCAAGCCATGTTGCCGTGTATCAGTTTGATGTTGGTAGCCAGAAATGGCTGGCAA
CCAGCATTGAAGGCACCTTTTTTCTGGTTAAAGATCAGCGTGCACGTGTGGGTTATGTTATTCTGAATCG
TAATAGTCCGGAAAACCTGTACCTGTTTATTAACCATCCGAGCAATGTTCATCTGGTGGATCGTTATCTG
ATTCATCGTACCGAAAATCAGCATGTTGTTGGTCTGTGGATGTTTGATCCGAATGATATGAGCCGCATTT
TTAACATCGTTAAAGAAAGCCTGCTGCGCTAAGGATCCTAATAGTCTAGAGCTAGCCCTAGGAGATCCGG
CTGCTAACAAAGCCCGAAAGGAAGCTGAGTTGGCTGCTGCCACCGCTGAGCAATAACTAGCATAACCCCT
TGGGGCCTCTAAACGGGTCTTGAGGGGTTTTTTGCTGAAAGGAGGAACTATATCCGGATATCCCGCAAGA
GGCCCGGCAGTACCGGCATAACCAAGCCTATGCCTACAGCATCCAGGGTGACGGTGCCGAGGATGACGAT
GAGCGCATTGTTAGATTTCATACACGGTGCCTGACTGCGTTAGCAATTTAACTGTGATAAACTACCGCAT
TAAAGCTTATCGATGATAAGCTGTCAAACATGAGAA
